Addgene plasmid #49051: pFBXC3GH
Purpose: (Empty Backbone) FX cloning insect cell expression vector
Depositing lab: Markus Gruetter. Depositing organization: University of Zurich. Publication: Crystal structure of TRIM20 C-terminal coiled-coil/B30.2 fragment: implications for the recognition of higher order oligomers. Weinert C, Morger D, Djekic A, Grutter MG, Mittl PR. Sci Rep. 2015 Jun 4;5:10819. doi: 10.1038/srep10819. PubMed 26043233.
Backbone
  Vector backbone: pFBDM
  Backbone manufacturer: Imre Berger
  Backbone size (bp): 7720
  Modifications to backbone: modified for compatibility with FX cloning and added tags/fusion proteins
  Vector type: Insect Expression
  Promoter: polH (polyhedrin)
  Tag / fusion protein: 3C protease site (PreScission site) (C terminal on backbone); GFP (C terminal on backbone); decaHIS (10x His) (C terminal on backbone)
Growth in bacteria
  Bacterial resistance: Chloramphenicol and Ampicillin, 25 & 100 μg/mL
  Growth temperature: 37°C
  Growth strain: DB3.1
  Copy number: Low Copy
Gene/Insert
  Cloning method: Unknown
  Sequencing primers: 5′ polyhedrin-fwd; 3′ SV40pA-R
Terms and licenses: Academic/Nonprofit Terms; Industry Terms: Not Available to Industry
Depositor comments: Constructed by Christopher Weinert, Grütter lab, Dept of Biochemistry, University of Zurich, Switzerland.
How to cite: pFBXC3GH was a gift from Markus Gruetter (Addgene plasmid # 49051 ; http://n2t.net/addgene:49051 ; RRID:Addgene_49051)
