[The description below was written by a language model from this plasmid's Addgene catalogue record and pLannotate feature annotations shown in this document.]
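Description:
pFBXC3GH is an empty insect-cell expression backbone of 7,720 bp, derived from the dual-promoter baculovirus transfer vector pFBDM and modified for FX cloning. It replicates in E. coli from a ColE1/pUC-type origin (although the catalogue lists it as low copy), also carries an f1 origin, and is selected with ampicillin. A second marker, chloramphenicol resistance, lies within the replaceable cloning cassette. Because that cassette also encodes the gyrase-targeting toxin CcdB, the empty vector is propagated in the ccdB-tolerant strain DB3.1.

The expression region sits between the Tn7R and Tn7L ends, together with a gentamicin resistance gene. This mini-Tn7 arrangement is the kind used to transpose an expression cassette into a baculoviral genome (bacmid) for producing recombinant virus. Inside it, the polyhedrin promoter drives the cloning site, which is occupied by the ccdB/CmR counterselection stuffer. Replacing the stuffer with an open reading frame removes the toxin, so correct clones survive in ordinary E. coli strains. An inserted gene is fused at its C terminus to a 3C (PreScission) protease site, GFP (annotated as the folding-reporter variant) and a deca-histidine tag, followed by an SV40 polyadenylation signal. The GFP allows expression and behaviour of the fusion to be monitored, the His tag supports affinity purification, and the 3C site lets both be cleaved off. The divergent p10 promoter with an HSV TK poly(A) signal, inherited from pFBDM, remains present.

Some automated annotations in the stuffer region (an attR1 site, a partial ccdA, and SV40 NLS motifs on the reverse strand) probably reflect the cassette's origin or chance matches, not functional payload. The vector suits recombinant protein production in insect cells, and the associated publication concerns protein crystallography.
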