Features (pLannotate 1.2.2; 25 found; start..end, strand, type, name):
     81..97      +  CDS            lacZα (fragment): LacZα fragment of β-galactosidase; lacZ fragment
    102..556     +  rep_origin     f1 ori (sequence partly withheld): f1 bacteriophage origin of replication; arrow indicates direction of (+) strand synthesis
    582..686     +  promoter       AmpR promoter: bla
    687..1547    +  CDS            AmpR: β-lactamase; bla; confers resistance to ampicillin, carbenicillin, and related antibiotics
   1718..2306    +  rep_origin     ori: high-copy-number ColE1/pMB1/pBR322/pUC origin of replication
   2492..2543    -  misc_feature   bom (fragment): basis of mobility region from pBR322
   2611..2835    -  mobile_element Tn7R: mini-Tn7 element (right end of the Tn7 transposon) Tn7
   2902..3435    -  CDS            GmR: gentamycin acetyltransferase; aacC1; confers resistance to gentamycin
   3624..3652    -  promoter       Pc promoter: intI1 (promoter lies within the coding sequence); class 1 integron promoter
   3630..3977    -  CDS            YPR2_ECOLX (fragment): Protein predicted: Swiss-Prot protein existence level 4. From Escherichia coli.
   4169..4217    -  polyA_signal   HSV TK poly(A) signal: herpes simplex virus thymidine kinase polyadenylation signal (Cole and Stacy, 1985)
   4353..4462    -  promoter       p10 promoter: baculovirus promoter for expression in insect cells
   4507..4598    +  promoter       polyhedrin promoter: polh from Autographa californica; promoter for the baculovirus polyhedrin gene
   4746..5048    -  CDS            ccdB: CCDB_ECOLI - Also known as G, letB, letD. Experimental evidence at protein level: Swiss-Prot protein existence level 1. Toxic component of a type II toxin-antitoxin (TA) system, functioning in plasmid maintainence. Responsible for the post- segregational killing (PSK) of plasmid-free cells, also referred to as a plasmid addiction system. Half-life of over 2 hours. Cell killing by CcdB is accompanied by filamentation, defects in chromosome and plasmid segregation, defects in cell division, formation of anucleate cells, decreased DNA synthesis and plasmid loss. Interferes with the activity of DN
   5053..5211    -  CDS            ccdA (fragment): CCDA_ECO57 - Also known as H, letA. Experimental evidence at protein level: Swiss-Prot protein existence level 1. Antitoxin component of a type II toxin-antitoxin (TA) system which inhibits the post-segregational killing (PSK) of plasmid-free cells, also referred to as a plasmid addiction system. Binds to and blocks the activity of CcdB; will also remove bound CcdB protein from the CcdB-GyrA complex by forming a CcdA-CcdB complex, a process termed rejuvenation. Functions as a transcriptional corepressor for the ccdAB operon, repression also requires CcdB (By similarity). From Escherichia coli
   5390..6049    -  CDS            CmR: chloramphenicol acetyltransferase; cat; confers resistance to chloramphenicol
   6050..6079    -  promoter       cat promoter (fragment): promoter of the E. coli cat gene encoding chloramphenicol acetyltransferase
   6103..6133    -  promoter       lac UV5 promoter: E. coli lac promoter with an "up" mutation
   6158..6282    -  protein_bind   attR1: mutant version of attR; recombination site for the Gateway® LR reaction LR Clonase™
   6301..6321    -  CDS            SV40 NLS: nuclear localization signal of SV40 (simian virus 40) large T antigen
   6325..6345    -  CDS            SV40 NLS: nuclear localization signal of SV40 (simian virus 40) large T antigen
   6402..7112    +  CDS            Folding Reporter GFP: Folding Reporter GFP is a basic (constitutively fluorescent) green fluorescent protein published in 1999, derived from Aequorea victoria.
   7204..7287    +  CDS            large T antigen (fragment): large T antigen from SV40 (simian virus 40)
   7310..7444    +  polyA_signal   SV40 poly(A) signal: SV40 polyadenylation signal
   7473..7638    -  mobile_element Tn7L: mini-Tn7 element (left end of the Tn7 transposon) Tn7
>Addgene plasmid #49051 | pFBXC3GH | depositor full sequence | sequence record 72043 | pFBXC3GH sequence 7720 bps
TTCTCTGTCACAGAATGAAAATTTTTCTGTCATCTCTTCGTTATTAATGTTTGTAATTGACTGAATATCA
ACGCTTATTTGCAGCCTGAATGGCGAATGGG
[124 nt withheld, positions 102-225]
C
[91 nt withheld, positions 227-317]
A
[49 nt withheld, positions 319-367]
CCTTTGACGTTGGAGTCCACGTTCTT
[37 nt withheld, positions 394-430]
ACCCTATCTCGGTCTATTCTTTTGATTTATAAGGGATTTTGCCGATTTCGGCCTATTGGTTAAAAAATGA
GCTGATTTAACAAAAATTTAACGCGAATTTTAACAAAATATTAACGCTTACAATTTAGGTGGCACTTTTC
GGGGAAATGTGCGCGGAACCCCTATTTGTTTATTTTTCTAAATACATTCAAATATGTATCCGCTCATGAG
ACAATAACCCTGATAAATGCTTCAATAATATTGAAAAAGGAAGAGTATGAGTATTCAACATTTCCGTGTC
GCCCTTATTCCCTTTTTTGCGGCATTTTGCCTTCCTGTTTTTGCTCACCCAGAAACGCTGGTGAAAGTAA
AAGATGCTGAAGATCAGTTGGGTGCACGAGTGGGTTACATCGAACTGGATCTCAACAGCGGTAAGATCCT
TGAGAGTTTTCGCCCCGAAGAACGTTTTCCAATGATGAGCACTTTTAAAGTTCTGCTATGTGGCGCGGTA
TTATCCCGTATTGACGCCGGGCAAGAGCAACTCGGTCGCCGCATACACTATTCTCAGAATGACTTGGTTG
AGTACTCACCAGTCACAGAAAAGCATCTTACGGATGGCATGACAGTAAGAGAATTATGCAGTGCTGCCAT
AACCATGAGTGATAACACTGCGGCCAACTTACTTCTGACAACGATCGGAGGACCGAAGGAGCTAACCGCT
TTTTTGCACAACATGGGGGATCATGTAACTCGCCTTGATCGTTGGGAACCGGAGCTGAATGAAGCCATAC
CAAACGACGAGCGTGACACCACGATGCCTGTAGCAATGGCAACAACGTTGCGCAAACTATTAACTGGCGA
ACTACTTACTCTAGCTTCCCGGCAACAATTAATAGACTGGATGGAGGCGGATAAAGTTGCAGGACCACTT
CTGCGCTCGGCCCTTCCGGCTGGCTGGTTTATTGCTGATAAATCTGGAGCCGGTGAGCGTGGGTCTCGCG
GTATCATTGCAGCACTGGGGCCAGATGGTAAGCCCTCCCGTATCGTAGTTATCTACACGACGGGGAGTCA
GGCAACTATGGATGAACGAAATAGACAGATCGCTGAGATAGGTGCCTCACTGATTAAGCATTGGTAACTG
TCAGACCAAGTTTACTCATATATACTTTAGATTGATTTAAAACTTCATTTTTAATTTAAAAGGATCTAGG
TGAAGATCCTTTTTGATAATCTCATGACCAAAATCCCTTAACGTGAGTTTTCGTTCCACTGAGCGTCAGA
CCCCGTAGAAAAGATCAAAGGATCTTCTTGAGATCCTTTTTTTCTGCGCGTAATCTGCTGCTTGCAAACA
AAAAAACCACCGCTACCAGCGGTGGTTTGTTTGCCGGATCAAGAGCTACCAACTCTTTTTCCGAAGGTAA
CTGGCTTCAGCAGAGCGCAGATACCAAATACTGTTCTTCTAGTGTAGCCGTAGTTAGGCCACCACTTCAA
GAACTCTGTAGCACCGCCTACATACCTCGCTCTGCTAATCCTGTTACCAGTGGCTGCTGCCAGTGGCGAT
AAGTCGTGTCTTACCGGGTTGGACTCAAGACGATAGTTACCGGATAAGGCGCAGCGGTCGGGCTGAACGG
GGGGTTCGTGCACACAGCCCAGCTTGGAGCGAACGACCTACACCGAACTGAGATACCTACAGCGTGAGCT
ATGAGAAAGCGCCACGCTTCCCGAAGGGAGAAAGGCGGACAGGTATCCGGTAAGCGGCAGGGTCGGAACA
GGAGAGCGCACGAGGGAGCTTCCAGGGGGAAACGCCTGGTATCTTTATAGTCCTGTCGGGTTTCGCCACC
TCTGACTTGAGCGTCGATTTTTGTGATGCTCGTCAGGGGGGCGGAGCCTATGGAAAAACGCCAGCAACGC
GGCCTTTTTACGGTTCCTGGCCTTTTGCTGGCCTTTTGCTCACATGTTCTTTCCTGCGTTATCCCCTGAT
TCTGTGGATAACCGTATTACCGCCTTTGAGTGAGCTGATACCGCTCGCCGCAGCCGAACGACCGAGCGCA
GCGAGTCAGTGAGCGAGGAAGCGGACTAGCGCCTGATGCGGTATTTTCTCCTTACGCATCTGTGCGGTAT
TTCACACCGCATAGACCAGCCGCGTAACCTGGCAAAATCGGTTACGGTTGAGTAATAAATGGATGCCCTG
CGTAAGCGGGTGTGGGCGGACAATAAAGTCTTAAACTGAACAAAATAGATCTAAACTATGACAATAAAGT
CTTAAACTAGACAGAATAGTTGTAAACTGAAATCAGTCCAGTTATGCTGTGAAAAAGCATACTGGACTTT
TGTTATGGCTAAAGCAAACTCTTCATTTTCTGAAGTGCAAATTGCCCGTCGTATTAAAGAGGGGCGTGGC
CAAGGGCATGGTAAAGACTATATTCGCGGCGTTGTGACAATTTACCGAACAACTCCGCGGCCGGGAAGCC
GATCTCGGCTTGAACGAATTGTTAGGTGGCGGTACTTGGGTCGATATCAAAGTGCATCACTTCTTCCCGT
ATGCCCAACTTTGTATAGAGAGCCACTGCGGGATCGTCACCGTAATCTGCTTGCACGTAGATCACATAAG
CACCAAGCGCGTTGGCCTCATGCTTGAGGAGATTGATGAGCGCGGTGGCAATGCCCTGCCTCCGGTGCTC
GCCGGAGACTGCGAGATCATAGATATAGATCTCACTACGCGGCTGCTCAAACTTGGGCAGAACGTAAGCC
GCGAGAGCGCCAACAACCGCTTCTTGGTCGAAGGCAGCAAGCGCGATGAATGTCTTACTACGGAGCAAGT
TCCCGAGGTAATCGGAGTCCGGCTGATGTTGGGAGTAGGTGGCTACGTCTCCGAACTCACGACCGAAAAG
ATCAAGAGCAGCCCGCATGGATTTGACTTGGTCAGGGCCGAGCCTACATGTGCGAATGATGCCCATACTT
GAGCCACCTAACTTTGTTTTAGGGCGACTGCCCTGCTGCGTAACATCGTTGCTGCTGCGTAACATCGTTG
CTGCTCCATAACATCAAACATCGACCCACGGCGTAACGCGCTTGCTGCTTGGATGCCCGAGGCATAGACT
GTACAAAAAAACAGTCATAACAAGCCATGAAAACCGCCACTGCGCCGTTACCACCGCTGCGTTCGGTCAA
GGTTCTGGACCAGTTGCGTGAGCGCATACGCTACTTGCATTACAGTTTACGAACCGAACAGGCTTATGTC
AACTGGGTTCGTGCCTTCATCCGTTTCCACGGTGTGCGTCACCCGGCAACCTTGGGCAGCAGCGAAGTCG
AGGCATTTCTGTCCTGGCTGGCGAACGAGCGCAAGGTTTCGGTCTCCACGCATCGTCAGGCATTGGCGGC
CTTGCTGTTCTTCTACGGCAAGGTGCTGTGCACGGATCTGCCCTTGCTTCAGGAGATCGGTAGACCTCGG
CCGTCGCGGCGCTTGCCGGTGGTGCTGACCCCGGATGAAGTGGTTCGCATCCTCGGTTTTCTGGAAGGCG
AGCATCGTTTGTTCGCCCAGGACTCTAGCTATAGTTCTAGTGGTTGGCTACAGCTTTGTTTAAACAAAGC
TGGCTATGGCAGGGCTTGCCGCCCCGACGTTGGCTGCGAGCCCTGGGCCTTCACCCGAACTTGGGGGTTG
GGGTGGGGAAAAGGAAGAAACGCGGGCGTATTGGTCCCAATGGGGTCTCGGTGGGGTATCGACAGAGTGC
CAGCCCTGGGACCGAACCCCGCGTTTATGAACAAACGACCCAACACCCGTGCGTTTTATTCTGTCTTTTT
ATTGCCGTCATAGCGCGGGTTCCTTCCGGTATTGTCTCCTTCCGTGTTTCAGTTAGCCTCCCCCATCTCC
CGGTACCGCATGCTATGCATCAGCTGCTAGCACCATGGCTCGAGATCCCGGGTGATCAAGTCTTCGTCGA
GTGATTGTAAATAAAATGTAATTTACAGTATAGTATTTTAATTAATATACAAATGATTTGATAATAATTC
TTATTTAACTATAATATATTGTGTTGGGTTGAATTAAAGGTCCGTATACTAGTATCGATTCGCGACCTAC
TCCGGAATATTAATAGATCATGGAGATAATTAAAATGATAACCATCTCGCAAATAAATAAGTATTTTACT
GTTTTCGTAACAGTTTTGTAATAAAAAAACCTATAAATATTCCGGATTATTCATACCGTCCCACCATCGG
GCGCGGATCCCGGTCCGAAGCGCGCGGAATTCAAAGGCCTACGTCGACGAGCTCATACACCATGAGTTGA
AGAGCGACCTGCAGACTGGCTGTGTATAAGGGAGCCTGACATTTATATTCCCCAGAACATCAGGTTAATG
GCGTTTTTGATGTCATTTTCGCGGTGGCTGAGATCAGCCACTTCTTCCCCGATAACGGAGACCGGCACAC
TGGCCATATCGGTGGTCATCATGCGCCAGCTTTCATCCCCGATATGCACCACCGGGTAAAGTTCACGGGA
GACTTTATCTGACAGCAGACGTGCACTGGCCAGGGGGATCACCATCCGTCGCCCGGGCGTGTCAATAATA
TCACTCTGTACATCCACAAACAGACGATAACGGCTCTCTCTTTTATAGGTGTAAACCTTAAACTGCATTT
CACCAGCCCCTGTTCTCGTCAGCAAAAGAGCCGTTCATTTCAATAAACCGGGCGACCTCAGCCATCCCTT
CCTGATTTTCCGCTTTCCAGCGTTCGGCACGCAGACGACGGGCTTCATTCTGCATGGTTGTGCTTACCAG
ACCGGAGATATTGACATCATATATGCCTTGAGCAACTGATAGCTGTCGCTGTCAACTGTCACTGTAATAC
GCTGCTTCATAGCATACCTCTTTTTGACATACTTCGGGTATACATATCAGTATATATTCTTATACCGCAA
AAATCAGCGCGCAAATACGCATACTGTTATCTGGCTTTTAGTAAGCCGGATCCACGCGTTTACGCCCCGC
CCTGCCACTCATCGCAGTACTGTTGTAATTCATTAAGCATTCTGCCGACATGGAAGCCATCACAAACGGC
ATGATGAACCTGAATCGCCAGCGGCATCAGCACCTTGTCGCCTTGCGTATAATATTTGCCCATGGTGAAA
ACGGGGGCGAAGAAGTTGTCCATATTGGCCACGTTTAAATCAAAACTGGTGAAACTCACCCAGGGATTGG
CTGAGACGAAAAACATATTCTCAATAAACCCTTTAGGGAAATAGGCCAGGTTTTCACCGTAACACGCCAC
ATCTTGCGAATATATGTGTAGAAACTGCCGGAAATCGTCGTGGTATTCACTCCAGAGCGATGAAAACGTT
TCAGTTTGCTCATGGAAAACGGTGTAACAAGGGTGAACACTATCCCATATCACCAGCTCACCGTCTTTCA
TTGCCATACGGAATTCCGGATGAGCATTCATCAGGCGGGCAAGAATGTGAATAAAGGCCGGATAAAACTT
GTGCTTATTTTTCTTTACGGTCTTTAAAAAGGCCGTAATATCCAGCTGAACGGTCTGGTTATAGGTACAT
TGAGCAACTGACTGAAATGCCTCAAAATGTTCTTTACGATGCCATTGGGATATATCAACGGTGGTATATC
CAGTGATTTTTTTCTCCATTTTAGCTTCCTTAGCTCCTGAAAATCTCGACGGATCCTAACTCAAAATCCA
CACATTATACGAGCCGGAAGCATAAAGTGTAAAGCCTGGGGTGCCTAATGCGGCCGCCATAGTGACTGGA
TATGTTGTGTTTTACAGTATTATGTAGTCTGTTTTTTATGCAAAATCTAATTTAATATATTGATATTTAT
ATCATTTTACGTTTCTCGTTCAGCTTTTTTGTACAAACTTGTGATATCGAATTCGCTAGCTACCTTTCTC
TTCTTTTTTGGATCTACCTTTCTCTTCTTTTTTGGGGATCCACTAGTTCAGCTCTTCTGCATTAGAAGTT
TTGTTTCAAGGTCCACAATTCAGCAAAGGAGAAGAACTTTTCACTGGAGTTGTCCCAATTCTTGTTGAAT
TAGATGGTGATGTTAATGGGCACAAATTTTCTGTCAGTGGAGAGGGTGAAGGTGATGCTACATACGGAAA
ACTCACCCTTAAATTTATTTGCACTACTGGAAAACTACCTGTTCCTTGGCCAACACTTGTCACTACTCTG
ACCTATGGTGTTCAATGCTTTTCCCGTTATCCGGATCACATGAAACGGCATGACTTTTTCAAGAGTGCCA
TGCCCGAAGGTTATGTACAGGAACGCACTATATCTTTCAAAGATGACGGGAACTACAAGACGCGTGCTGA
AGTCAAGTTTGAAGGTGATACCCTTGTTAATCGTATCGAGTTAAAGGGTATTGATTTTAAAGAAGATGGA
AACATTCTCGGACACAAACTAGAGTACAACTATAACTCACACAATGTATACATCACGGCAGACAAACAAA
AGAATGGAATCAAAGCTAACTTCAAAATTCGCCACAACATTGAAGATGGTTCCGTTCAACTAGCAGACCA
TTATCAACAAAATACTCCAATTGGCGATGGCCCTGTCCTTTTACCAGACAACCATTACCTGTCGACACAA
TCTGCCCTTTCGAAAGATCCCAACGAAAAGCGTGACCACATGGTCCTTCTTGAGTTTGTAACTGCTGCTG
GGATTACACATGGCATGGATGAGCTCTACAAAACTAGTCATCATCATCACCATCATCATCACCATCATTA
AGTCGACCATCTAGAGCCTGCAGTCTCGACAAGCTTGTCGAGAAGTACTAGAGGATCATAATCAGCCATA
CCACATTTGTAGAGGTTTTACTTGCTTTAAAAAACCTCCCACACCTCCCCCTGAACCTGAAACATAAAAT
GAATGCAATTGTTGTTGTTAACTTGTTTATTGCAGCTTATAATGGTTACAAATAAAGCAATAGCATCACA
AATTTCACAAATAAAGCATTTTTTTCACTGCATTCTAGTTGTGGTTTGTCCAAACTCATCAATGTATCTT
ATCATGTCTGGATCTGATCACTGCTTGAGCCTAGGAGATCCGAACCAGATAAGTGAAATCTAGTTCCAAA
CTATTTTGTCATTTTTAATTTTCGTATTAGCTTACGACGCTACACCCAGTTCCCATCTATTTTGTCACTC
TTCCCTAAATAATCCTTAAAAACTCCATTTCCACCCCTCCCAGTTCCCAACTATTTTGTCCGCCCACAGC
GGGGCATTTTTCTTCCTGTTATGTTTTTAATCAAACATCCTGCCAACTCCATGTGACAAACCGTCATCTT
CGGCTACTTT
