>Addgene plasmid #49051 | pFBXC3GH | addgene partial sequence | sequence record 73386 | polyhedrin-F
AAAAACCTATAAATATTCCGGATTATTCATACCGTCCCACCATCGGGCGCGGATCCCGGTCCGAAGCGCG
CGGAATTCAAAGGCCTACGTCGACGAGCTCATACACCATGAGTTGAAGAGCGACCTGCAGACTGGCTGTG
TATAAGGGAGCCTGACATTTATATTCCCCAGAACATCAGGTTAATGGCGTTTTTGATGTCATTTTCGCGG
TGGCTGAGATCAGCCACTTCTTCCCCGATAACGGAGACCGGCACACTGGCCATATCGGTGGTCATCATGC
GCCAGCTTTCATCCCCGATATGCACCACCGGGTAAAGTTCACGGGAGACTTTATCTGACAGCAGACGTGC
ACTGGCCAGGGGGATCACCATCCGTCGCCCGGGCGTGTCAATAATATCACTCTGTACATCCACAAACAGA
CGATAACGGCTCTCTCTTTTATAGGTGTAAACCTTAAACTGCATTTCACCAGCCCCTGTTCTCGTCAGCA
AAAGAGCCGTTCATTTCAATAAACCGGGCGACCTCAGCCATCCCTTCCTGATTTTCCGCTTTCCAGCGTT
CGGCACGCAGACGACGGGCTTCATTCTGCATGGTTGTGCTTACCAGACCGGAGATATTGACATCATATAT
GCCTTGAGCAACTGATAGCTGTCGCTGTCAACTGTCACTGTAATACGCTGCTTCATAGCATACCTCTTTT
TGACATACTTCGGGTATACATATCAGTATATATTCTTATACCGCAAAAATCAGCGCGCAAATACGCATAC
TGTTATCTGGCTTTTAGTAAGCCGGATCCACGCGTTTACGCCCCGCCCTGCCACTCATCGCAGTACTGTT
GTAATTCATTAAGCATTCTGCCGACATGGAAGCCATCACAAACGGCATGATGAACCTGAATCGCCAGCGG
CATCAGCACCTTGTCGCCTTGCGTATAATATTTGCCC
