>Addgene plasmid #49051 | pFBXC3GH | addgene partial sequence | sequence record 74652 | CAT-R 5'-GCAACTGACTGAAATGCCTC-3'
CGGTGGTATATCCAGTGATTTTTTTCTCCATTTTAGCTTCCTTAGCTCCTGAAAATCTCGACGGATCCTA
ACTCAAAATCCACACATTATACGAGCCGGAAGCATAAAGTGTAAAGCCTGGGGTGCCTAATGCGGCCGCC
ATAGTGACTGGATATGTTGTGTTTTACAGTATTATGTAGTCTGTTTTTTATGCAAAATCTAATTTAATAT
ATTGATATTTATATCATTTTACGTTTCTCGTTCAGCTTTTTTGTACAAACTTGTGATATCGAATTCGCTA
GCTACCTTTCTCTTCTTTTTTGGATCTACCTTTCTCTTCTTTTTTGGGGATCCACTAGTTCAGCTCTTCT
GCATTAGAAGTTTTGTTTCAAGGTCCACAATTCAGCAAAGGAGAAGAACTTTTCACTGGAGTTGTCCCAA
TTCTTGTTGAATTAGATGGTGATGTTAATGGGCACAAATTTTCTGTCAGTGGAGAGGGTGAAGGTGATGC
TACATACGGAAAACTCACCCTTAAATTTATTTGCACTACTGGAAAACTACCTGTTCCTTGGCCAACACTT
GTCACTACTCTGACCTATGGTGTTCAATGCTTTTCCCGTTATCCGGATCACATGAAACGGCATGACTTTT
TCAAGAGTGCCATGCCCGAAGGTTATGTACAGGAACGCACTATATCTTTCAAAGATGACGGGAACTACAA
GACGCGTGCTGAAGTCAAGTTTGAAGGTGATACCCTTGTTAATCGTATCGAGTTAAAGGGTATTGATTTT
AAAGAAGATGGAAACATTCTCGGACACAAACTAGAGTACAACTA
