>Addgene plasmid #49051 | pFBXC3GH | addgene partial sequence | sequence record 79507 | SV40pA-R 5'-GAAATTTGTGATGCTATTGC-3'
AGTTAACAACAACAATTGCATTCATTTTATGTTTCAGGTTCAGGGGGAGGTGTGGGAGGTTTTTTAAAGC
AAGTAAAACCTCTACAAATGTGGTATGGCTGATTATGATCCTCTAGTACTTCTCGACAAGCTTGTCGAGA
CTGCAGGCTCTAGATGGTCGACTTAATGATGGTGATGATGATGGTGATGATGATGACTAGTTTTGTAGAG
CTCATCCATGCCATGTGTAATCCCAGCAGCAGTTACAAACTCAAGAAGGACCATGTGGTCACGCTTTTCG
TTGGGATCTTTCGAAAGGGCAGATTGTGTCGACAGGTAATGGTTGTCTGGTAAAAGGACAGGGCCATCGC
CAATTGGAGTATTTTGTTGATAATGGTCTGCTAGTTGAACGGAACCATCTTCAATGTTGTGGCGAATTTT
GAAGTTAGCTTTGATTCCATTCTTTTGTTTGTCTGCCGTGATGTATACATTGTGTGAGTTATAGTTGTAC
TCTAGTTTGTGTCCGAGAATGTTTCCATCTTCTTTAAAATCAATACCCTTTAACTCGATACGATTAACAA
GGGTATCACCTTCAAACTTGACTTCAGCACGCGTCTTGTAGTTCCCGTCATCTTTGAAAGATATAGTGCG
TTCCTGTACATAACCTTCGGGCATGGCACTCTTGAAAAAGTCATGCCGTTTCATGTGATCCGGATAACGG
GAAAAGCATTGAACACCATAGGTCAGAGTAGTGACAAGTGTTGGCCAAGGAACAGGTAGTTTTCCAGTAG
TGCAAATAAATTTAAGGGTGAGTTTTCCGTATGTAGCATCACCTTCACCCTCTCCACTGACAGAAAATTT
GTGCCCATT
